>Addgene plasmid #149562 | pBSV2G_Psyn-sgRNAftsI | addgene full sequence | sequence record 306829 | Addgene NGS Result
GGAAAACTTAAACAATAATCCACAAAAAATTAATCAAATAAATAAGCAAACTAATTTTATTGGTTTTGAA
AATTTTATAGAACTTGATAATCAAGTTAATCAAACTAAAGAAAAAAGTAAATTAAGTAAGATAGGTAAGA
AATTACCCGGAATAAGCAGTCAAGTCTAGTGCGGCCGCGCCCAATACGCAAACCGCCTCTCCCCGCGCGT
TGGCCGATTCATTAATGCAGCTGGCACGACAGGTTTCCCGACTGGAAAGCGGGCAGTGAGCGCAACGCAA
TTAATGTGAGTTAGCTCACTCATTAGGCACCCCAGGCTTTACACTTTATGCTTCCGGCTCGTATGTTGTG
TGGAATTGTGAGCGGATAACAATTTCACACAGGAAACAGCTATGACATGATTACGAATTCGAGCTCGAAT
TCTAAAGATCTTTGACAGCTAGCTCAGTCCTAGGTATAATACTAGTGAGTGTTATTAAGCATTCTTTGTT
TTAGAGCTAGAAATAGCAAGTTAAAATAAGGCTAGTCCGTTATCAACTTGAAAAAGTGGCACCGAGTCGG
TGCTTTTTTTGAAGCTTGGGCCCGAACAAAAACTCAAAGCTTGGCACTGGCCGTCGTTTTACAACGTCGT
GACTGGGAAAACCCTGGCGTTACCCAACTTAATCGCCTTGCAGCACATCCCCCTTTCGCCAGCTGGCGTA
ATAGCGAAGAGGCCCGCACCGATCGCCCTTCCCAACAGTTGCGCAGCCTGAATGGCGAATGGCGCGGCCG
CCCTAGGTTAATACCCGAGCTTCAAGGAAGATTTCCTATTAAGGTTGAACTTAAGAGCTTAAGCATAGAC
GATTTGAAAAAAATTTTAAAACAAACAAAAAATTCTTTAATAAAACAATATGTTGCGATGTTTAAGGTTT
ATGATTTAGATTTAAAGTTTAGTGAGGAAGCTATAGATAGAATTGCAGAGCTTACTTTTAATATGAATCT
TGAGAGTGAAAATCTTGGTGCCAGAAGACTTCACGGTGTTATGGAAATAGTGCTTGCAGATCTTTTTTTT
GAAGTGCCTGGCAGTAAGTTGAAAAAATTTGAAATAAACTTGGACTATGTTAATAAAAAAATACAAATTA
ACGAACAAAAAGATTTGAATTATTATATAATTTAGTTAAAAGCAATTTTAAATGAGGGAGGTTTCCATAT
GTTACGCAGCAGCAACGATGTTACGCAGCAGGGCAGTCGCCCTAAAACAAAGTTAGGTGGCTCAAGTATG
GGCATCATTCGCACATGTAGGCTCGGCCCTGACCAAGTCAAATCCATGCGGGCTGCTCTTGATCTTTTCG
GTCGTGAGTTCGGAGACGTAGCCACCTACTCCCAACATCAGCCGGACTCCGATTACCTCGGGAACTTGCT
CCGTAGTAAGACATTCATCGCGCTTGCTGCCTTCGACCAAGAAGCGGTTGTTGGCGCTCTCGCGGCTTAC
GTTCTGCCCAAGTTTGAGCAGCCGCGTAGTGAGATCTATATCTATGATCTCGCAGTCTCCGGCGAGCACC
GGAGGCAGGGCATTGCCACCGCGCTCATCAATCTCCTCAAGCATGAGGCCAACGCGCTTGGTGCTTATGT
GATCTACGTGCAAGCAGATTACGGTGACGATCCCGCAGTGGCTCTCTATACAAAGTTGGGCATACGGGAA
GAAGTGATGCACTTTGATATCGACCCAAGTACCGCCACCTAACAATTCGTTCAAGCCGAGATCGGCTTAC
GCGTCCAAAATCCCTTAACGTGAGTTTTCGTTCCACTGAGCGTCAGACCCCGTAGAAAAGATCAAAGGAT
CTTCTTGAGATCCTTTTTTTCTGCGCGTAATCTGCTGCTTGCAAACAAAAAAACCACCGCTACCAGCGGT
GGTTTGTTTGCCGGATCAAGAGCTACCAACTCTTTTTCCGAAGGTAACTGGCTTCAGCAGAGCGCAGATA
CCAAATACTGTTCTTCTAGTGTAGCCGTAGTTAGGCCACCACTTCAAGAACTCTGTAGCACCGCCTACAT
ACCTCGCTCTGCTAATCCTGTTACCAGTGGCTGCTGCCAGTGGCGATAAGTCGTGTCTTACCGGGTTGGA
CTCAAGACGATAGTTACCGGATAAGGCGCAGCGGTCGGGCTGAACGGGGGGTTCGTGCACACAGCCCAGC
TTGGAGCGAACGACCTACACCGAACTGAGATACCTACAGCGTGAGCTATGAGAAAGCGCCACGCTTCCCG
AAGGGAGAAAGGCGGACAGGTATCCGGTAAGCGGCAGGGTCGGAACAGGAGAGCGCACGAGGGAGCTTCC
AGGGGGAAACGCCTGGTATCTTTATAGTCCTGTCGGGTTTCGCCACCTCTGACTTGAGCGTCGATTTTTG
TGATGCTCGTCAGGGGGGCGGAGCCTATGGAAAAACGCCAGCAACGCGGCCTTTTTACGGTTCCTGGCCT
TTTGCTGGCCTTTTGCTCACATGTTCTTTCCTGCACTAGATCCCCGGCAAGTTCATCCTTAGGGTTTTCA
TATCTCTTAAAAAGTCAATTTCTGCTTGATTAATTTCTTGTGGATTATTGTTTTTGCGGTTTTTCATTTT
TTATCTCCTTGAGTATTGAATTTTTTCTTATATATAAAATATAGCAAAAACTATTTTTGCCAACTTTTTT
ACAAAAAATTTTTTATTAAAACACTTAGGGCTTTGCTAAATTCTCTTTTAAAAGAACTTAGTAAAGCCCT
ATGGATTTAAGAACTGATTATACTTACGTAGTAAAAATACTACAGATATTAATAGTATAGACCATATCAA
AATCATAATCAATTTATATTTATCTAAAATTGTGGTCCATACAAAATACAAAAAAATTAGGTTTTTCTAA
ATTCTATTTTAAAAGAACTTAGTAACACCTAATCTCTAAATTACTTACAAAATTCTAAAATTAGATTTTT
AGTTCTTCATATTTCTTTAAAAGTTTTTTAAGAAAATCTTTTTGATTTTCAAAAATTTCATGCATCATAA
AACTAGTAAATTTGGATTTTTTTTTGTAAAAATCATAACTTTCTTGGGTTTTAAGTTGAAATCTTAATGG
TTTTATTGGATTTTGCCTAGATTTTTTTAACGCCGGACTTTCTTTATCTTTTATAAAATTATAAGAATTT
TTAATACCATTTTCTATTAAATAATCTTCTTTTATAAGCCCCTCTTGCAGTGCAGTTGCTAATCTTAAAT
ACTTATACGCTTGAGTTTTTGCTACATCAAAGTCTTTTATAAAATCAAGAAAAGTTTTATAACCATCAAA
TTTATAATATTGATTATCTTTTATTTCTTTTAAAATTTTAATATTTTCCACCCTGTGGAATATTTCTTTT
TTGAAATTGTCATTTAACTTTTCCTTTAGTGTCTTGTAATAAGAAATTTTACTTTCATTAATCATTAAAT
TTTGTTCAACATAAGTATCTATCTTTTTTGTTAAAACTTTAACAACACGTTTTTTTTCCATAAAAATTTT
CCTTTATTTTTGCAACATTTTCCTTAATTGATATAATTGTTACTATTTTAGATTTTTTAATATCCACTTA
AGAATTAATCCCTCACTAGAATATTTTTTATTATAGAATTCATATACATGTTTTTCTAAATCTATAAATT
TATCAACAATTGCTTTATTATAGGGTGTATCTATCTTTTCTTTTCTTAATAATCGTCTCATATTCTTTAA
ATAACAACAAACACTGCCGGTTTTAAACCTAAATTCTATGTAATATATTTTTGAAAAAGTATATACATTT
TCAACCCCGTTTATTTCATACTTTACAAAAACATTATTTATTGGTTTTCTATAACCATAGTAAATGCCTA
AAAATTTGTCCCCGTCTTTCATAGGATATAGATAAAGTTTTTGAATCTCTGATTTATCTAATAATTTTTC
AAAAAAAATTATACACCGCTTTTGTTTGTTACTAACTACTCTATGCAATGCCTTTAATATTTTTGTGTGA
TATATATTTTTATCACCTTTTTTTTCTTTCAGCAGGAAGATACTTTCTTTTGGAAATTTAATTTTTTGTT
CATTTATTCTTGCAGCCTTAAGTCCGATTTTCATATTTAATCCTTATATAGCCTTTCTATTTAATTCTTT
TAAACTCAATAAACTTTTTTGGTTTTTCATTAGTTCTAATAATTCGCAATAATATGTGCAAAACACTTTA
TTGTATTCTATTTTCTTTTGGTTATTCAAATATTCTTTTATAATTGGCTTTAGAAGTTCAATATTTACTT
CTTTTTTTAGTTGTTCAATAAGGATATTGAAAATGTTTGTTTTTAAATCTTGATAATTTTGTTGAGAATT
TTCTTTTTTTCTTTCAATTGACTTCTCTAATTTACGCTTTATATTGTTTAAATCGCTATATTTATGACTT
TCAATAATAAAATGAGGCTTAAATTTGTAATTTTCGTATATTTTTTGGAAACTTGTTTCTAATTGTTTAG
AATTATATTCATTTTTTTCAAATTCTTTTTGAGTGTTGCATAGAATTTCCTTTAATTTTTCTTGTTTTTC
TTTCATACAAGATTTAGTAAAATGTATATTTTTATTTTTTAGTAATTTAATTTCTATTATTTTTATGATT
TTAAGTATTTTGATTATATTATCTTTATCAATATTTAAATTGAATAAAATTGTAAGAAAAATTGAAAGAA
TTTTTTTACATAAAAAGTTACATTTATTGAAGTAATTTCTTACTTGATACTTTTCTATTTCATTAATCTT
TCTTTCTTCTTTTATATTATTTTTATTATTTAAACACTCCTTTAAATCTACACTCCCATTTTTAGTAAAT
CTATCTTTAAGGCCCCTTGAAACTCTATTTTGAAATCTTAAATCTTTTTTTTCTTGAAAGTATTTATAGA
TTTTTTGGTAACATTCTTTTTTTGAAAAATTAAGTTGATAGTATATTTCGGTCCCCAAATTTACCCCTAA
GTGTTTGTGATAATTAGTTGTGACTTTAAATTCTTTTTCTAATTTGTAAAGGTAATTTTGCAGTGTTTTT
AGTTTAACGGGTGTTTGACTATTTCTTTTAAGGTTTTCATTAAAGTAATAGAGTATGTTTTTTTGTGTGT
ATTTCTTATATGTTTTATTTATGTACGCTAGTGTTGAGATAAGGACTACTAATTTATACTGTAATTTATT
GTAGCAAGTTGTGGTTTTACTGGTTTTGTTTATATTAGATAAGTTTTCCATTTATAGCTCCTTGAATACC
GGATTTTTTATCTATAAAGTATATATATCACAATTTTGATTTAAAAGTAAATTCTTTTTTTAAAAATACA
AAAATTTTTTATAAATTATATAGACCATGATATTGTATTAATACTAATTGATTTTAATTTAAGGTTGAAC
TAAAATAAACATAGTTTTGTAGAAAATAATTTTTCATTATTTTGCTACTTGATATTGGATCGTAAAAATA
TTAGGGCTTTACAAAGTTCTTTTAAAAGAGAATTTAGTAAAGCCCTAAGTCTTTTAATAAAAAATTTTTT
GTAAAAAAGTTGGCAAAAATAGTTTTTGCTATATATTTATATATAAGAAAAAATTCAATACTCAAGGAGA
TAAAAAAT
Features (pLannotate 1.2.2; 11 found; start..end, strand, type, name):
    177..269     +  CDS            lacI (fragment): lac repressor; lacI; The lac repressor binds to the lac operator to inhibit transcription in E. coli. This inhibition can be relieved by adding lactose or isopropyl-β-D-thiogalactopyranoside (IPTG).
    282..303     +  protein_bind   CAP binding site: CAP binding activates transcription in the presence of cAMP. E. coli catabolite activator protein
    318..348     +  promoter       lac promoter: promoter for the E. coli lac operon
    356..372     +  protein_bind   lac operator: The lac repressor binds to the lac operator to inhibit transcription in E. coli. This inhibition can be relieved by adding lactose or isopropyl-β-D-thiogalactopyranoside (IPTG). lac repressor encoded by lacI
    432..466     +  promoter       J23119(SpeI) promoter: bacterial promoter (Registry of Standard Biological Parts BBa J23119) modified to end with an SpeI site
    488..563     +  misc_RNA       gRNA scaffold: guide RNA scaffold for the Streptococcus pyogenes CRISPR/Cas9 system
    605..759     +  CDS            lacZα (fragment): LacZα fragment of β-galactosidase; lacZ fragment
    778..1152    +  CDS            hslU (fragment): HSLU_BORBU - Protein inferred from homology: Swiss-Prot protein existence level 3. ATPase subunit of a proteasome-like degradation complex; this subunit has chaperone activity. The binding of ATP and its subsequent hydrolysis by HslU are essential for unfolding of protein substrates subsequently hydrolyzed by HslV. HslU recognizes the N-terminal part of its protein substrates and unfolds these before they are guided to HslV for hydrolysis. From Borrelia burgdorferi (strain ATCC 35210 / B31 / CIP 102532 / DSM 4680).
   1189..1722    +  CDS            GmR: gentamycin acetyltransferase; aacC1; confers resistance to gentamycin
   1825..2413    +  rep_origin     ori: high-copy-number ColE1/pMB1/pBR322/pUC origin of replication
   3379..3395    -  promoter       ADH1 promoter (fragment): S. cerevisiae ADH1; promoter for alcohol dehydrogenase 1
