[The description below was written by a language model from this plasmid's Addgene catalogue record and pLannotate feature annotations shown in this document.]
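Description:
pBSV2G_Psyn-sgRNAftsI is a gentamicin-selectable bacterial CRISPR plasmid built on the pBSV2G_2 backbone and designed to express a single guide RNA against the ftsI gene in the Lyme disease spirochete Borrelia burgdorferi. It belongs to a CRISPR interference platform for selective downregulation of gene expression in that organism. In E. coli it replicates from a high-copy ColE1/pUC-type origin, and selection relies on the aacC1 gentamicin acetyltransferase gene. A fragment annotated as B. burgdorferi hslU lies immediately upstream of the resistance gene. This is most likely native Borrelia sequence supplying the promoter that drives the marker, although the record does not say so. Roughly 3 kb downstream of the origin carries no meaningful annotation. The only hit there is a very short match to a yeast ADH1 promoter, which is almost certainly spurious. The elements needed for maintenance in Borrelia would be expected in this region, but the feature table does not identify them.

The payload is a compact sgRNA cassette. The synthetic constitutive promoter Psyn, annotated as a J23119 derivative ending in an SpeI site, is followed by a short gap that fits the 20-nt ftsI-targeting spacer. The Streptococcus pyogenes Cas9 guide RNA scaffold comes next. The cassette sits within remnants of a lacZα cloning region, flanked by a lacI fragment, CAP site, lac promoter and operator on one side and a lacZα fragment on the other.

No Cas9 or dCas9 coding sequence is annotated, so this plasmid supplies only the guide. Knockdown of ftsI would therefore require a dCas9 source provided separately, or the plasmid could serve as a guide-only control. The record does not specify which.
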