Addgene plasmid #149562: pBSV2G_Psyn-sgRNAftsI
Purpose: ftsI gRNA expression in B. burgdorferi
Depositing lab: Christine Jacobs-Wagner. Depositing organization: Stanford University. Publication: A CRISPR interference platform for selective downregulation of gene expression in Borrelia burgdorferi. Takacs CN, Scott M, Chang Y, Kloos ZA, Irnov I, Rosa PA, Liu J, Jacobs-Wagner C. Appl Environ Microbiol. 2020 Nov 30. pii: AEM.02519-20. doi: 10.1128/AEM.02519-20. PubMed 33257311.
Backbone
  Vector backbone: pBSV2G_2
  Backbone manufacturer: CJW lab
  Vector type: Bacterial Expression, CRISPR
Growth in bacteria
  Bacterial resistance: Gentamicin, 10 μg/mL
  Growth temperature: 30°C
  Growth strain: DH5alpha
  Copy number: High Copy
Gene/Insert
  Gene/Insert name: sgRNAftsI
  gRNA/shRNA sequence: AGTGTTATTAAGCATTCTTT
  Species: Synthetic
  Promoter: Psyn
  Cloning method: Restriction Enzyme; 5′ cloning site Unknown (unknown if destroyed); 3′ cloning site Unknown (unknown if destroyed)
  Sequencing primers: 5′ Unknown
Terms and licenses: Academic/Nonprofit Terms; Industry Terms: Not Available to Industry
How to cite: pBSV2G_Psyn-sgRNAftsI was a gift from Christine Jacobs-Wagner (Addgene plasmid # 149562 ; http://n2t.net/addgene:149562 ; RRID:Addgene_149562)
